Addgene plasmid #219200: SFFV-PCGF2-Brd 257
Purpose: Transcription factor PCGF2 with a specific barcode assigned.
Depositing lab: Filipe Pereira. Depositing organization: Center for Neuroscience and Cell Biology, University of Coimbra. Publication: A combinatorial transcription factor screening platform for immune cell reprogramming. Kurochkin I, Altman AR, Caiado I, Pertiga-Cabral D, Halitzki E, Minaeva M, Zimmermannova O, Henriques-Oliveira L, Klein D, Nair M, Oliveira D, Cajal LR, Knittel R, Feick C, Ringner M, Martin M, Cirovic B, Pires CF, Rosa FF, Sitnicka E, Theis FJ, Pereira CF. Cell Syst. 2026 Jan 21;17(1):101457. doi: 10.1016/j.cels.2025.101457. Epub 2026 Jan 14. PubMed 41539305.
Backbone
  Vector backbone: SFFV-MCS
  Backbone size w/o insert (bp): 6638
  Vector type: Lentiviral
Growth in bacteria
  Bacterial resistance: Ampicillin, 100 μg/mL
  Growth temperature: 37°C
  Growth strain: NEB Stable
  Copy number: High Copy
Gene/Insert
  Gene/Insert name: PCGF2
  Species: H. sapiens (human)
  Insert size (bp): 1035
  Entrez Gene: PCGF2 (a.k.a. MEL-18, RNF110, TPFS, ZNF144)
  Promoter: The spleen focus-forming virus (SFFV) promoter
  Cloning method: Restriction Enzyme; 5′ cloning site Bsp119I (not destroyed); 3′ cloning site BstHI (not destroyed)
Terms and licenses: Academic/Nonprofit Terms; Industry Terms: Not Available to Industry
Depositor comments: Barcode sequence cloned into XbaI restriction site. Design of plasmid is as follows: SFFV-[TF sequence]-WPRE-[Barcode sequence].
How to cite: SFFV-PCGF2-Brd 257 was a gift from Filipe Pereira (Addgene plasmid # 219200 ; http://n2t.net/addgene:219200 ; RRID:Addgene_219200)
