[The description below was written by a language model from this plasmid's Addgene catalogue record and pLannotate feature annotations shown in this document.]
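Description:
SFFV-PCGF2-Brd 257 is a third-generation-style, self-inactivating HIV-1 lentiviral transfer plasmid built on the SFFV-MCS backbone, carrying the human polycomb group protein PCGF2 (also known as MEL-18, RNF110 or ZNF144) together with a construct-specific barcode. In bacteria it is maintained through a high-copy ColE1/pUC-type origin and selected with ampicillin via the β-lactamase gene. An f1 origin and remnants of a pBluescript-type cloning vector (lacZα and lacI fragments, lac promoter/operator, T7 and T3 promoters) are also present. The full sequence record is about 7.7 kb, consistent with the stated backbone and insert sizes.

The viral portion begins with an RSV promoter fused to a truncated 5' LTR, which drives Tat-independent production of the genomic RNA in packaging cells. This is followed by the Ψ packaging signal with a gag fragment, the Rev response element for nuclear export of the unspliced RNA, and the cPPT/CTS, which aids transduction. Inside this frame, the spleen focus-forming virus (SFFV) promoter, a strong promoter often chosen for hematopoietic cells, drives the PCGF2 coding sequence, which was cloned between retained restriction sites in the multiple cloning site. A WPRE downstream enhances transcript stability and expression. According to the depositor, the barcode was inserted at an XbaI site after the WPRE, although the feature table does not annotate it. The cassette ends in a ΔU3 3' LTR, followed by an SV40 polyadenylation signal and SV40 origin. No mammalian selection marker or fluorescent reporter is annotated. The plasmid belongs to a barcoded transcription factor collection for combinatorial screening in immune cell reprogramming, where the barcode should identify which factor was delivered.
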