Features (pLannotate 1.2.2; 29 found; start..end, strand, type, name):
     94..112     -  promoter       T7 promoter: promoter for bacteriophage T7 RNA polymerase
    120..275     +  CDS            lacZα (fragment): LacZα fragment of β-galactosidase; lacZ fragment
    280..708     +  rep_origin     f1 ori (sequence partly withheld): f1 bacteriophage origin of replication; arrow indicates direction of (+) strand synthesis
    761..865     +  promoter       AmpR promoter: bla
    866..1726    +  CDS            AmpR: β-lactamase; bla; confers resistance to ampicillin, carbenicillin, and related antibiotics
   1897..2485    +  rep_origin     ori: high-copy-number ColE1/pMB1/pBR322/pUC origin of replication
   2668..2760    +  CDS            lacI (fragment): lac repressor; lacI; The lac repressor binds to the lac operator to inhibit transcription in E. coli. This inhibition can be relieved by adding lactose or isopropyl-β-D-thiogalactopyranoside (IPTG).
   2773..2794    +  protein_bind   CAP binding site: CAP binding activates transcription in the presence of cAMP. E. coli catabolite activator protein
   2809..2839    +  promoter       lac promoter: promoter for the E. coli lac operon
   2847..2863    +  protein_bind   lac operator: The lac repressor binds to the lac operator to inhibit transcription in E. coli. This inhibition can be relieved by adding lactose or isopropyl-β-D-thiogalactopyranoside (IPTG). lac repressor encoded by lacI
   2908..2926    +  promoter       T3 promoter: promoter for bacteriophage T3 RNA polymerase
   2954..3180    +  promoter       RSV promoter: Rous sarcoma virus enhancer/promoter
   3181..3361    +  LTR            5' LTR (truncated): truncated 5' long terminal repeat (LTR) from HIV-1
   3408..3533    +  misc_feature   HIV-1 Ψ: packaging signal of human immunodeficiency virus type 1
   3517..3880    +  CDS            HIV-1 gag (fragment): gag protein from human immunodeficiency virus 1; gag
   4026..4259    +  misc_feature   RRE: The Rev response element (RRE) of HIV-1 allows for Rev-dependent mRNA export from the nucleus to the cytoplasm.
   4636..4736    +  CDS            Rev (fragment): human immunodeficiency virus 1 (HIV-1) Rev protein; rev; enhances nuclear export of unspliced and incompletely spliced viral mRNAs
   4755..4872    +  misc_feature   cPPT/CTS: central polypurine tract and central termination sequence of HIV-1
   4906..5307    +  promoter       SFFV promoter: spleen focus-forming virus long terminal repeat (LTR) promoter
   5317..5340    +  misc_feature   MCS (fragment): pBluescript multiple cloning site
   5365..6396    +  CDS            PCGF2: PCGF2_HUMAN - Also known as MEL18, RNF110, ZNF144. Experimental evidence at protein level: Swiss-Prot protein existence level 1. Transcriptional repressor. Binds specifically to the DNA sequence 5'-GACTNGACT-3'. Has tumor suppressor activity. May play a role in control of cell proliferation and/or neural cell development. Regulates proliferation of early T progenitor cells by maintaining expression of HES1. Also plays a role in antero-posterior specification of the axial skeleton and negative regulation of the self-renewal activity of hematopoietic stem cells (By similarity). Component of a Po
   6407..6432    +  misc_feature   MCS (fragment): pBluescript multiple cloning site
   6432..6491    +  CDS            S (fragment): HBSAG_WHV6 - Experimental evidence at transcript level: Swiss-Prot protein existence level 2. The middle envelope protein plays an important role in the budding of the virion. It is involved in the induction of budding in a nucleocapsid independent way. In this process the majority of envelope proteins bud to form subviral lipoprotein particles of 22 nm of diameter that do not contain a nucleocapsid (By similarity). From Woodchuck hepatitis B virus (isolate w64/pWS23) (WHV).
   6623..7026    +  misc_feature   WPRE: woodchuck hepatitis virus posttranscriptional regulatory element
   7084..7143    +  CDS            nef (fragment): NEF_HV1Z2 - Experimental evidence at protein level: Swiss-Prot protein existence level 1. Extracellular Nef protein targets CD4(+) T-lymphocytes for apoptosis by interacting with CXCR4 surface receptors. From Human immunodeficiency virus type 1 group M subtype D (isolate Z2/CDC-Z34) (HIV-1).
   7145..7378    +  LTR            3' LTR (ΔU3): self-inactivating 3' long terminal repeat (LTR) from HIV-1
   7450..7571    +  polyA_signal   SV40 poly(A) signal: SV40 polyadenylation signal
   7590..7611    +  rep_origin     SV40 ori (fragment): SV40 origin of replication
   7611..73      +  rep_origin     SV40 ori (across the origin): SV40 origin of replication
>Addgene plasmid #219200 | SFFV-PCGF2-Brd 257 | addgene full sequence | sequence record 448978 | Addgene NGS Result
ATTTATGCAGAGGCCGAGGCCGCCTCGGCCTCTGAGCTATTCCAGAAGTAGTGAGGAGGCTTTTTTGGAG
GCCTAGGGACGTACCCAATTCGCCCTATAGTGAGTCGTATTACGCGCGCTCACTGGCCGTCGTTTTACAA
CGTCGTGACTGGGAAAACCCTGGCGTTACCCAACTTAATCGCCTTGCAGCACATCCCCCTTTCGCCAGCT
GGCGTAATAGCGAAGAGGCCCGCACCGATCGCCCTTCCCAACAGTTGCGCAGCCTGAATGGCGAATGGG
[124 nt withheld, positions 280-403]
C
[91 nt withheld, positions 405-495]
A
[49 nt withheld, positions 497-545]
CCTTTGACGTTGGAGTCCACGTTCTTT
[37 nt withheld, positions 573-609]
ACCCTATCTCGGTCTATTCTTTTGATTTATAAGGGATTTTGCCGATTTCGGCCTATTGGTTAAAAAATGA
GCTGATTTAACAAAAATTTAACGCGAATTTTAACAAAATATTAACGCTTACAATTTAGGTGGCACTTTTC
GGGGAAATGTGCGCGGAACCCCTATTTGTTTATTTTTCTAAATACATTCAAATATGTATCCGCTCATGAG
ACAATAACCCTGATAAATGCTTCAATAATATTGAAAAAGGAAGAGTATGAGTATTCAACATTTCCGTGTC
GCCCTTATTCCCTTTTTTGCGGCATTTTGCCTTCCTGTTTTTGCTCACCCAGAAACGCTGGTGAAAGTAA
AAGATGCTGAAGATCAGTTGGGTGCACGAGTGGGTTACATCGAACTGGATCTCAACAGCGGTAAGATCCT
TGAGAGTTTTCGCCCCGAAGAACGTTTTCCAATGATGAGCACTTTTAAAGTTCTGCTATGTGGCGCGGTA
TTATCCCGTATTGACGCCGGGCAAGAGCAACTCGGTCGCCGCATACACTATTCTCAGAATGACTTGGTTG
AGTACTCACCAGTCACAGAAAAGCATCTTACGGATGGCATGACAGTAAGAGAATTATGCAGTGCTGCCAT
AACCATGAGTGATAACACTGCGGCCAACTTACTTCTGACAACGATCGGAGGACCGAAGGAGCTAACCGCT
TTTTTGCACAACATGGGGGATCATGTAACTCGCCTTGATCGTTGGGAACCGGAGCTGAATGAAGCCATAC
CAAACGACGAGCGTGACACCACGATGCCTGTAGCAATGGCAACAACGTTGCGCAAACTATTAACTGGCGA
ACTACTTACTCTAGCTTCCCGGCAACAATTAATAGACTGGATGGAGGCGGATAAAGTTGCAGGACCACTT
CTGCGCTCGGCCCTTCCGGCTGGCTGGTTTATTGCTGATAAATCTGGAGCCGGTGAGCGTGGGTCTCGCG
GTATCATTGCAGCACTGGGGCCAGATGGTAAGCCCTCCCGTATCGTAGTTATCTACACGACGGGGAGTCA
GGCAACTATGGATGAACGAAATAGACAGATCGCTGAGATAGGTGCCTCACTGATTAAGCATTGGTAACTG
TCAGACCAAGTTTACTCATATATACTTTAGATTGATTTAAAACTTCATTTTTAATTTAAAAGGATCTAGG
TGAAGATCCTTTTTGATAATCTCATGACCAAAATCCCTTAACGTGAGTTTTCGTTCCACTGAGCGTCAGA
CCCCGTAGAAAAGATCAAAGGATCTTCTTGAGATCCTTTTTTTCTGCGCGTAATCTGCTGCTTGCAAACA
AAAAAACCACCGCTACCAGCGGTGGTTTGTTTGCCGGATCAAGAGCTACCAACTCTTTTTCCGAAGGTAA
CTGGCTTCAGCAGAGCGCAGATACCAAATACTGTTCTTCTAGTGTAGCCGTAGTTAGGCCACCACTTCAA
GAACTCTGTAGCACCGCCTACATACCTCGCTCTGCTAATCCTGTTACCAGTGGCTGCTGCCAGTGGCGAT
AAGTCGTGTCTTACCGGGTTGGACTCAAGACGATAGTTACCGGATAAGGCGCAGCGGTCGGGCTGAACGG
GGGGTTCGTGCACACAGCCCAGCTTGGAGCGAACGACCTACACCGAACTGAGATACCTACAGCGTGAGCT
ATGAGAAAGCGCCACGCTTCCCGAAGGGAGAAAGGCGGACAGGTATCCGGTAAGCGGCAGGGTCGGAACA
GGAGAGCGCACGAGGGAGCTTCCAGGGGGAAACGCCTGGTATCTTTATAGTCCTGTCGGGTTTCGCCACC
TCTGACTTGAGCGTCGATTTTTGTGATGCTCGTCAGGGGGGCGGAGCCTATGGAAAAACGCCAGCAACGC
GGCCTTTTTACGGTTCCTGGCCTTTTGCTGGCCTTTTGCTCACATGTTCTTTCCTGCGTTATCCCCTGAT
TCTGTGGATAACCGTATTACCGCCTTTGAGTGAGCTGATACCGCTCGCCGCAGCCGAACGACCGAGCGCA
GCGAGTCAGTGAGCGAGGAAGCGGAAGAGCGCCCAATACGCAAACCGCCTCTCCCCGCGCGTTGGCCGAT
TCATTAATGCAGCTGGCACGACAGGTTTCCCGACTGGAAAGCGGGCAGTGAGCGCAACGCAATTAATGTG
AGTTAGCTCACTCATTAGGCACCCCAGGCTTTACACTTTATGCTTCCGGCTCGTATGTTGTGTGGAATTG
TGAGCGGATAACAATTTCACACAGGAAACAGCTATGACCATGATTACGCCAAGCGCGCAATTAACCCTCA
CTAAAGGGAACAAAAGCTGGAGCTGCAAGCTTAATGTAGTCTTATGCAATACTCTTGTAGTCTTGCAACA
TGGTAACGATGAGTTAGCAACATGCCTTACAAGGAGAGAAAAAGCACCGTGCATGCCGATTGGTGGAAGT
AAGGTGGTACGATCGTGCCTTATTAGGAAGGCAACAGACGGGTCTGACATGGATTGGACGAACCACTGAA
TTGCCGCATTGCAGAGATATTGTATTTAAGTGCCTAGCTCGATACATAAACGGGTCTCTCTGGTTAGACC
AGATCTGAGCCTGGGAGCTCTCTGGCTAACTAGGGAACCCACTGCTTAAGCCTCAATAAAGCTTGCCTTG
AGTGCTTCAAGTAGTGTGTGCCCGTCTGTTGTGTGACTCTGGTAACTAGAGATCCCTCAGACCCTTTTAG
TCAGTGTGGAAAATCTCTAGCAGTGGCGCCCGAACAGGGACTTGAAAGCGAAAGGGAAACCAGAGGAGCT
CTCTCGACGCAGGACTCGGCTTGCTGAAGCGCGCACGGCAAGAGGCGAGGGGCGGCGACTGGTGAGTACG
CCAAAAATTTTGACTAGCGGAGGCTAGAAGGAGAGAGATGGGTGCGAGAGCGTCAGTATTAAGCGGGGGA
GAATTAGATCGCGATGGGAAAAAATTCGGTTAAGGCCAGGGGGAAAGAAAAAATATAAATTAAAACATAT
AGTATGGGCAAGCAGGGAGCTAGAACGATTCGCAGTTAATCCTGGCCTGTTAGAAACATCAGAAGGCTGT
AGACAAATACTGGGACAGCTACAACCATCCCTTCAGACAGGATCAGAAGAACTTAGATCATTATATAATA
CAGTAGCAACCCTCTATTGTGTGCATCAAAGGATAGAGATAAAAGACACCAAGGAAGCTTTAGACAAGAT
AGAGGAAGAGCAAAACAAAAGTAAGACCACCGCACAGCAAGCGGCCGCTGATCTTCAGACCTGGAGGAGG
AGATATGAGGGACAATTGGAGAAGTGAATTATATAAATATAAAGTAGTAAAAATTGAACCATTAGGAGTA
GCACCCACCAAGGCAAAGAGAAGAGTGGTGCAGAGAGAAAAAAGAGCAGTGGGAATAGGAGCTTTGTTCC
TTGGGTTCTTGGGAGCAGCAGGAAGCACTATGGGCGCAGCGTCAATGACGCTGACGGTACAGGCCAGACA
ATTATTGTCTGGTATAGTGCAGCAGCAGAACAATTTGCTGAGGGCTATTGAGGCGCAACAGCATCTGTTG
CAACTCACAGTCTGGGGCATCAAGCAGCTCCAGGCAAGAATCCTGGCTGTGGAAAGATACCTAAAGGATC
AACAGCTCCTGGGGATTTGGGGTTGCTCTGGAAAACTCATTTGCACCACTGCTGTGCCTTGGAATGCTAG
TTGGAGTAATAAATCTCTGGAACAGATTTGGAATCACACGACCTGGATGGAGTGGGACAGAGAAATTAAC
AATTACACAAGCTTAATACACTCCTTAATTGAAGAATCGCAAAACCAGCAAGAAAAGAATGAACAAGAAT
TATTGGAATTAGATAAATGGGCAAGTTTGTGGAATTGGTTTAACATAACAAATTGGCTGTGGTATATAAA
ATTATTCATAATGATAGTAGGAGGCTTGGTAGGTTTAAGAATAGTTTTTGCTGTACTTTCTATAGTGAAT
AGAGTTAGGCAGGGATATTCACCATTATCGTTTCAGACCCACCTCCCAACCCCGAGGGGACCCGACAGGC
CCGAAGGAATAGAAGAAGAAGGTGGAGAGAGAGACAGAGACAGATCCATTCGATTAGTGAACGGATCTCG
ACGGTATCGGTTAACTTTTAAAAGAAAAGGGGGGATTGGGGGGTACAGTGCAGGGGAAAGAATAGTAGAC
ATAATAGCAACAGACATACAAACTAAAGAATTACAAAAACAAATTACAAAAATTCAAAATTTTATCGATC
ACGAGACTAGCCTCGAGCTGGCTGCAGTAACGCCATTTTGCAAGGCATGGAAAAATACCAAACCAAGAAT
AGAGAAGTTCAGATCAAGGGCGGGTACATGAAAATAGCTAACGTTGGGCCAAACAGGATATCTGCGGTGA
GCAGTTTCGGCCCCGGCCCGGGGCCAAGAACAGATGGTCACCGCAGTTTCGGCCCCGGCCCGAGGCCAAG
AACAGATGGTCCCCAGATATGGCCCAACCCTCAGCAGTTTCTTAAGACCCATCAGATGTTTCCAGGCTCC
CCCAAGGACCTGAAATGACCCTGCGCCTTATTTGAATTAACCAATCAGCCTGCTTCTCGCTTCTGTTCGC
GCGCTTCTGCTTCCCGAGCTCTATAAAAGAGCTCACAACCCCTCACTCGGCGCGCCAGTCCTCCGACAGA
CTGAGTCGGCCGGTCGAATCAAGCTTATCGATACCGTCGACGGATCCGCTAGCCCGCGGTTCGAAATGCA
TCGGACTACACGGATCAAAATCACAGAGCTGAACCCCCACCTCATGTGTGCCCTCTGCGGGGGGTACTTC
ATCGACGCCACCACTATCGTGGAGTGCCTGCATTCCTTCTGCAAAACCTGCATCGTGCGCTACCTGGAGA
CCAACAAATACTGCCCCATGTGTGACGTGCAGGTCCATAAAACCCGGCCGCTGCTGAGCATCAGGTCTGA
CAAAACACTTCAAGACATTGTCTACAAATTGGTCCCTGGGCTTTTTAAAGATGAGATGAAACGGCGGCGG
GATTTCTATGCAGCGTACCCCCTGACGGAGGTCCCCAACGGCTCCAATGAGGACCGCGGCGAGGTCTTGG
AGCAGGAGAAGGGGGCTCTGAGTGATGATGAGATTGTCAGCCTCTCCATCGAATTCTACGAAGGTGCCAG
GGACCGGGACGAGAAGAAGGGCCCCCTGGAGAATGGGGATGGGGACAAAGAGAAAACAGGGGTGCGCTTC
CTGCGATGCCCAGCAGCCATGACCGTCATGCATCTTGCCAAGTTTCTCCGCAACAAGATGGATGTGCCCA
GCAAGTACAAGGTGGAGGTTCTGTACGAGGACGAGCCACTGAAGGAATACTACACCCTCATGGACATCGC
CTACATCTACCCCTGGCGGCGGAACGGGCCTCTCCCCCTCAAGTACCGTGTCCAGCCAGCCTGCAAGCGG
CTCACCCTAGCCACGGTGCCCACCCCCTCCGAGGGCACCAACACCAGCGGGGCGTCCGAGTGTGAGTCAG
TCAGCGACAAGGCTCCCAGCCCTGCCACCCTGCCAGCCACCTCCTCCTCCCTGCCCAGCCCAGCCACCCC
ATCCCATGGCTCTCCCAGTTCCCATGGGCCTCCAGCCACCCACCCTACCTCCCCCACTCCCCCTTCGACA
GCCAGTGGGGCCACCACAGCTGCCAACGGGGGTAGCTTGAACTGCCTGCAGACACCATCCTCCACCAGCA
GGGGGCGCAAGATGACTGTCAACGGCGCTCCCGTGCCCCCCTTAACTTGAACCGGTCGGATCCCCCGGGC
TGCAGGAATTCGAGCATCTTACCGCCATTTATTCCCATATTTGTTCTGTTTTTCTTGATTTGGGTATACA
TTTAAATGTTAATAAAACAAAATGGTGGGGCAATCATTTACATTTTTAGGGATATGTAATTACTAGTTCA
GGTGTATTGCCACAAGACAAACATGTTAAGAAACTTTCCCGTTATTTACGCTCTGTTCCTGTTAATCAAC
CTCTGGATTACAAAATTTGTGAAAGATTGACTGATATTCTTAACTATGTTGCTCCTTTTACGCTGTGTGG
ATATGCTGCTTTAATGCCTCTGTATCATGCTATTGCTTCCCGTACGGCTTTCGTTTTCTCCTCCTTGTAT
AAATCCTGGTTGCTGTCTCTTTATGAGGAGTTGTGGCCCGTTGTCCGTCAACGTGGCGTGGTGTGCTCTG
TGTTTGCTGACGCAACCCCCACTGGCTGGGGCATTGCCACCACCTGTCAACTCCTTTCTGGGACTTTCGC
TTTCCCCCTCCCGATCGCCACGGCAGAACTCATCGCCGCCTGCCTTGCCCGCTGCTGGACAGGGGCTAGG
TTGCTGGGCACTGATAATTCCGTGGTGTTGTCGGGGAAGCTGACGTCCTTTGCAATTCGATATCAAGCTG
TACCTTCTAGATGTACATCTACGCGAGCGCTTCTAGACCAATGACTTACAAGGCAGCTGTAGATCTTAGC
CACTTTTTAAAAGAAAAGGGGGGACTGGAAGGGCTAATTCACTCCCAACGAAGACAAGATCTGCTTTTTG
CTTGTACTGGGTCTCTCTGGTTAGACCAGATCTGAGCCTGGGAGCTCTCTGGCTAACTAGGGAACCCACT
GCTTAAGCCTCAATAAAGCTTGCCTTGAGTGCTTCAAGTAGTGTGTGCCCGTCTGTTGTGTGACTCTGGT
AACTAGAGATCCCTCAGACCCTTTTAGTCAGTGTGGAAAATCTCTAGCAGTAGTAGTTCATGTCATCTTA
TTATTCAGTATTTATAACTTGCAAAGAAATGAATATCAGAGAGTGAGAGGAACTTGTTTATTGCAGCTTA
TAATGGTTACAAATAAAGCAATAGCATCACAAATTTCACAAATAAAGCATTTTTTTCACTGCATTCTAGT
TGTGGTTTGTCCAAACTCATCAATGTATCTTATCATGTCTGGCTCTAGCTATCCCGCCCCTAACTCCGCC
CATCCCGCCCCTAACTCCGCCCAGTTCCGCCCATTCTCCGCCCCATGGCTGACTAATTTTTTTT
