>Addgene plasmid #219200 | SFFV-PCGF2-Brd 257 | depositor partial sequence | sequence record 428080 | TF ORF
ATGCATCGGACTACACGGATCAAAATCACAGAGCTGAACCCCCACCTCATGTGTGCCCTCTGCGGGGGGT
ACTTCATCGACGCCACCACTATCGTGGAGTGCCTGCATTCCTTCTGCAAAACCTGCATCGTGCGCTACCT
GGAGACCAACAAATACTGCCCCATGTGTGACGTGCAGGTCCATAAAACCCGGCCGCTGCTGAGCATCAGG
TCTGACAAAACACTTCAAGACATTGTCTACAAATTGGTCCCTGGGCTTTTTAAAGATGAGATGAAACGGC
GGCGGGATTTCTATGCAGCGTACCCCCTGACGGAGGTCCCCAACGGCTCCAATGAGGACCGCGGCGAGGT
CTTGGAGCAGGAGAAGGGGGCTCTGAGTGATGATGAGATTGTCAGCCTCTCCATCGAATTCTACGAAGGT
GCCAGGGACCGGGACGAGAAGAAGGGCCCCCTGGAGAATGGGGATGGGGACAAAGAGAAAACAGGGGTGC
GCTTCCTGCGATGCCCAGCAGCCATGACCGTCATGCATCTTGCCAAGTTTCTCCGCAACAAGATGGATGT
GCCCAGCAAGTACAAGGTGGAGGTTCTGTACGAGGACGAGCCACTGAAGGAATACTACACCCTCATGGAC
ATCGCCTACATCTACCCCTGGCGGCGGAACGGGCCTCTCCCCCTCAAGTACCGTGTCCAGCCAGCCTGCA
AGCGGCTCACCCTAGCCACGGTGCCCACCCCCTCCGAGGGCACCAACACCAGCGGGGCGTCCGAGTGTGA
GTCAGTCAGCGACAAGGCTCCCAGCCCTGCCACCCTGCCAGCCACCTCCTCCTCCCTGCCCAGCCCAGCC
ACCCCATCCCATGGCTCTCCCAGTTCCCATGGGCCTCCAGCCACCCACCCTACCTCCCCCACTCCCCCTT
CGACAGCCAGTGGGGCCACCACAGCTGCCAACGGGGGTAGCTTGAACTGCCTGCAGACACCATCCTCCAC
CAGCAGGGGGCGCAAGATGACTGTCAACGGCGCTCCCGTGCCCCCCTTAACTTGA
