>Addgene plasmid #219200 | SFFV-PCGF2-Brd 257 | depositor partial sequence | sequence record 428081 | Barcode sequence
TGTACATCTACGCGAGCGCT
